>Addgene plasmid #141498 | TFORF0053 | depositor full sequence | sequence record 276630 | Full Sequence
TTAATGTAGTCTTATGCAATACTCTTGTAGTCTTGCAACATGGTAACGATGAGTTAGCAACATGCCTTAC
AAGGAGAGAAAAAGCACCGTGCATGCCGATTGGTGGAAGTAAGGTGGTACGATCGTGCCTTATTAGGAAG
GCAACAGACGGGTCTGACATGGATTGGACGAACCACTGAATTGCCGCATTGCAGAGATATTGTATTTAAG
TGCCTAGCTCGATACATAAACGGGTCTCTCTGGTTAGACCAGATCTGAGCCTGGGAGCTCTCTGGCTAAC
TAGGGAACCCACTGCTTAAGCCTCAATAAAGCTTGCCTTGAGTGCTTCAAGTAGTGTGTGCCCGTCTGTT
GTGTGACTCTGGTAACTAGAGATCCCTCAGACCCTTTTAGTCAGTGTGGAAAATCTCTAGCAGTGGCGCC
CGAACAGGGACTTGAAAGCGAAAGGGAAACCAGAGGAGCTCTCTCGACGCAGGACTCGGCTTGCTGAAGC
GCGCACGGCAAGAGGCGAGGGGCGGCGACTGGTGAGTACGCCAAAAATTTTGACTAGCGGAGGCTAGAAG
GAGAGAGATGGGTGCGAGAGCGTCAGTATTAAGCGGGGGAGAATTAGATCGCGATGGGAAAAAATTCGGT
TAAGGCCAGGGGGAAAGAAAAAATATAAATTAAAACATATAGTATGGGCAAGCAGGGAGCTAGAACGATT
CGCAGTTAATCCTGGCCTGTTAGAAACATCAGAAGGCTGTAGACAAATACTGGGACAGCTACAACCATCC
CTTCAGACAGGATCAGAAGAACTTAGATCATTATATAATACAGTAGCAACCCTCTATTGTGTGCATCAAA
GGATAGAGATAAAAGACACCAAGGAAGCTTTAGACAAGATAGAGGAAGAGCAAAACAAAAGTAAGACCAC
CGCACAGCAAGCGGCCGCTGATCTTCAGACCTGGAGGAGGAGATATGAGGGACAATTGGAGAAGTGAATT
ATATAAATATAAAGTAGTAAAAATTGAACCATTAGGAGTAGCACCCACCAAGGCAAAGAGAAGAGTGGTG
CAGAGAGAAAAAAGAGCAGTGGGAATAGGAGCTTTGTTCCTTGGGTTCTTGGGAGCAGCAGGAAGCACTA
TGGGCGCAGCGTCAATGACGCTGACGGTACAGGCCAGACAATTATTGTCTGGTATAGTGCAGCAGCAGAA
CAATTTGCTGAGGGCTATTGAGGCGCAACAGCATCTGTTGCAACTCACAGTCTGGGGCATCAAGCAGCTC
CAGGCAAGAATCCTGGCTGTGGAAAGATACCTAAAGGATCAACAGCTCCTGGGGATTTGGGGTTGCTCTG
GAAAACTCATTTGCACCACTGCTGTGCCTTGGAATGCTAGTTGGAGTAATAAATCTCTGGAACAGATTTG
GAATCACACGACCTGGATGGAGTGGGACAGAGAAATTAACAATTACACAAGCTTAATACACTCCTTAATT
GAAGAATCGCAAAACCAGCAAGAAAAGAATGAACAAGAATTATTGGAATTAGATAAATGGGCAAGTTTGT
GGAATTGGTTTAACATAACAAATTGGCTGTGGTATATAAAATTATTCATAATGATAGTAGGAGGCTTGGT
AGGTTTAAGAATAGTTTTTGCTGTACTTTCTATAGTGAATAGAGTTAGGCAGGGATATTCACCATTATCG
TTTCAGACCCACCTCCCAACCCCGAGGGGACCCATGCATTGCATCTCAATTAGTCAGCAACCAGGTGTGG
AAAGTCCCCAGGCTCCCCAGCAGGCAGAAGTATGCAAAGCATGCGTCTCAATTAGTCAGCAACCATAGTC
CCGCCCCTAACTCCGCCCATCCCGCCCCTAACTCCGCCCAGTTCCGCCCATTCTCCGCCCCATGGCTGAC
TAATTTTTTTTATTTATGCAGAGGCCGAGGCCGCCTCGGCCTCTGAGCTATTCCAGAAGTAGTGAGGAGG
CTTTTTTGGAGGCCTAGGCTTTTGCAAAAAGCTTTCTAGAGGTACCACCGGAGCTTACCATGACCGAGTA
CAAGCCCACGGTGCGCCTCGCCACCCGCGACGACGTCCCCAGGGCCGTACGCACCCTCGCCGCCGCGTTC
GCCGACTACCCCGCCACGCGCCACACCGTCGATCCGGACCGCCACATCGAGCGGGTCACCGAGCTGCAAG
AACTCTTCCTCACGCGCGTCGGGCTCGACATCGGCAAGGTGTGGGTCGCGGACGACGGCGCCGCCGTGGC
GGTCTGGACCACGCCGGAGAGCGTCGAAGCGGGGGCGGTGTTCGCCGAGATCGGCCCGCGCATGGCCGAG
TTGAGCGGTTCCCGGCTGGCCGCGCAGCAACAGATGGAAGGCCTCCTGGCGCCGCACCGGCCCAAGGAGC
CCGCGTGGTTCCTGGCCACCGTCGGCGTCTCGCCCGACCACCAGGGCAAGGGTCTGGGCAGCGCCGTCGT
GCTCCCCGGAGTGGAGGCGGCCGAGCGCGCCGGGGTGCCCGCCTTCCTGGAGACCTCCGCGCCCCGCAAC
CTCCCCTTCTACGAGCGGCTCGGCTTCACCGTCACCGCCGACGTCGAGGTGCCCGAAGGACCGCGCACCT
GGTGCATGACCCGCAAGCCCGGTGCCAGTTAACGAATTCTAGATCTTGAGACAAATGGCAGTATTCATCC
ACAATTTTAAAAGAAAAGGGGGGATTGGGGGGTACAGTGCAGGGGAAAGAATAGTAGACATAATAGCAAC
AGACATACAAACTAAAGAATTACAAAAACAAATTACAAAAATTCAAAATTTTCGGGTTTATTACAGGGAC
AGCAGAGATCCACTTTGGCGCCGGCTCGAGGCCTGCAGGTGCAAAGATGGATAAAGTTTTAAACAGAGAG
GAATCTTTGCAGCTAATGGACCTTCTAGGTCTTGAAAGGAGTGGGAATTGGCTCCGGTGCCCGTCAGTGG
GCAGAGCGCACATCGCCCACAGTCCCCGAGAAGTTGGGGGGAGGGGTCGGCAATTGAACCGGTGCCTAGA
GAAGGTGGCGCGGGGTAAACTGGGAAAGTGATGTCGTGTACTGGCTCCGCCTTTTTCCCGAGGGTGGGGG
AGAACCGTATATAAGTGCAGTAGTCGCCGTGAACGTTCTTTTTCGCAACGGGTTTGCCGCCAGAACACAG
GTAAGTGCCGTGTGTGGTTCCCGCGGGCCTGGCCTCTTTACGGGTTATGGCCCTTGCGTGCCTTGAATTA
CTTCCACCTGGCTGCAGTACGTGATTCTTGATCCCGAGCTTCGGGTTGGAAGTGGGTGGGAGAGTTCGAG
GCCTTGCGCTTAAGGAGCCCCTTCGCCTCGTGCTTGAGTTGAGGCCTGGCCTGGGCGCTGGGGCCGCCGC
GTGCGAATCTGGTGGCACCTTCGCGCCTGTCTCGCTGCTTTCGATAAGTCTCTAGCCATTTAAAATTTTT
GATGACCTGCTGCGACGCTTTTTTTCTGGCAAGATAGTCTTGTAAATGCGGGCCAAGATCTGCACACTGG
TATTTCGGTTTTTGGGGCCGCGGGCGGCGACGGGGCCCGTGCGTCCCAGCGCACATGTTCGGCGAGGCGG
GGCCTGCGAGCGCGGCCACCGAGAATCGGACGGGGGTAGTCTCAAGCTGGCCGGCCTGCTCTGGTGCCTG
GCCTCGCGCCGCCGTGTATCGCCCCGCCCTGGGCGGCAAGGCTGGCCCGGTCGGCACCAGTTGCGTGAGC
GGAAAGATGGCCGCTTCCCGGCCCTGCTGCAGGGAGCTCAAAATGGAGGACGCGGCGCTCGGGAGAGCGG
GCGGGTGAGTCACCCACACAAAGGAAAAGGGCCTTTCCGTCCTCAGCCGTCGCTTCATGTGACTCCACGG
AGTACCGGGCGCCGTCCAGGCACCTCGATTAGTTCTCGAGCTTTTGGAGTACGTCGTCTTTAGGTTGGGG
GGAGGGGTTTTATGCGATGGAGTTTCCCCACACTGAGTGGGTGGAGACTGAAGTTAGGCCAGCTTGGCAC
TTGATGTAATTCTCCTTGGAATTTGCCCTTTTTGAGTTTGGATCTTGGTTCATTCTCAAGCCTCAGACAG
TGGTTCAAAGTTTTTTTCTTCCATTTCAGGTGTCGTGAGGCTAGCACCGCCACCATGTTCCCGGTGTTTC
CTTGCACGCTGCTGGCCCCCCCCTTCCCCGTGCTGGGCCTGGACTCCCGGGGGGTGGGCGGCCTCATGAA
CTCCTTCCCGCCACCTCAGGGTCACGCCCAGAACCCCCTGCAGGTCGGGGCTGAGCTCCAGTCCCGCTTC
TTTGCCTCCCAGGGCTGCGCCCAGAGTCCATTCCAGGCCGCGCCGGCGCCCCCGCCCACGCCCCAGGCCC
CGGCGGCCGAGCCCCTCCAGGTGGACTTGCTCCCGGTGCTCGCCGCCGCCCAGGAGTCCGCCGCGGCTGC
TGCGGCCGCTGCCGCCGCTGCTGCCGCCGTCGCTGCCGCGCCCCCGGCCCCTGCCGCCGCCTCTACGGTG
GACACAGCGGCCCTGAAGCAGCCTCCGGCGCCCCCTCCGCCACCCCCGCCAGTGTCGGCGCCCGCGGCCG
AGGCCGCGCCCCCCGCCTCCGCCGCCACTATCGCCGCGGCGGCGGCCACCGCCGTCGTAGCCCCAACCTC
GACGGTCGCCGTGGCCCCGGTCGCGTCTGCCTTGGAGAAGAAGACAAAGAGCAAGGGGCCCTACATCTGC
GCTCTGTGCGCCAAGGAGTTCAAGAACGGCTACAATCTCCGGAGGCACGAAGCCATCCACACGGGAGCCA
AGGCCGGCCGGGTCCCCTCGGGTGCTATGAAGATGCCGACCATGGTGCCCCTGAGCCTCCTGAGCGTGCC
CCAGCTGAGCGGAGCCGGCGGGGGAGGGGGAGAGGCGGGTGCCGGCGGCGGCGCTGCCGCAGTGGCCGCC
GGTGGCGTGGTGACCACGACCGCCTCGGGGAAGCGCATCCGGAAGAACCATGCCTGCGAGATGTGTGGCA
AGGCCTTCCGCGACGTCTACCACCTGAACCGACACAAGCTGTCGCACTCGGACGAGAAGCCCTACCAGTG
CCCGGTGTGCCAGCAGCGCTTCAAGCGCAAGGACCGCATGAGCTACCACGTGCGCTCACATGACGGCGCT
GTGCACAAGCCCTACAACTGCTCCCACTGTGGCAAGAGCTTCTCCCGGCCGGATCACCTCAACAGTCACG
TCAGACAAGTGCACTCAACAGAACGGCCCTTCAAATGTGAGAAATGTGAGGCAGCTTTCGCCACGAAGGA
TCGGCTGCGGGCGCACACAGTACGACACGAGGAGAAAGTGCCATGTCACGTGTGTGGCAAGATGCTGAGC
TCGGCTTATATTTCGGACCACATGAAGGTGCACAGCCAGGGTCCTCACCATGTCTGTGAGCTCTGCAACA
AAGGCTTCACCACGGCAGCATACCTGCGCATCCACGCGGTGAAGGACCACGGGCTCCAGGCCCCGCGGGC
TGACCGCATCCTGTGCAAGCTGTGCAGCGTGCACTGCAAGACCCCTGCCCAGCTGGCCGGCCACATGCAG
ACCCATCTGGGGGGGGCCGCCCCCCCTGTCCCGGGAGACGCCCCCCAGCCACAGCCCACCTGCTAGTAAT
GAACTAGTCCGTAACTTGAAAGTATTTCGATTTCTTGGCTTTATATATCTTGTGGAAAGGACGATGATGG
TCTTGTGCAGACCTAAACACGCGTTAAGTCGACAATCAACCTCTGGATTACAAAATTTGTGAAAGATTGA
CTGGTATTCTTAACTATGTTGCTCCTTTTACGCTATGTGGATACGCTGCTTTAATGCCTTTGTATCATGC
TATTGCTTCCCGTATGGCTTTCATTTTCTCCTCCTTGTATAAATCCTGGTTGCTGTCTCTTTATGAGGAG
TTGTGGCCCGTTGTCAGGCAACGTGGCGTGGTGTGCACTGTGTTTGCTGACGCAACCCCCACTGGTTGGG
GCATTGCCACCACCTGTCAGCTCCTTTCCGGGACTTTCGCTTTCCCCCTCCCTATTGCCACGGCGGAACT
CATCGCCGCCTGCCTTGCCCGCTGCTGGACAGGGGCTCGGCTGTTGGGCACTGACAATTCCGTGGTGTTG
TCGGGGAAATCATCGTCCTTTCCTTGGCTGCTCGCCTGTGTTGCCACCTGGATTCTGCGCGGGACGTCCT
TCTGCTACGTCCCTTCGGCCCTCAATCCAGCGGACCTTCCTTCCCGCGGCCTGCTGCCGGCTCTGCGGCC
TCTTCCGCGTCTTCGCCTTCGCCCTCAGACGAGTCGGATCTCCCTTTGGGCCGCCTCCCCGCGTCGACTT
TAAGACCAATGACTTACAAGGCAGCTGTAGATCTTAGCCACTTTTTAAAAGAAAAGGGGGGACTGGAAGG
GCTAATTCACTCCCAACGAAGACAAGATCTGCTTTTTGCTTGTACTGGGTCTCTCTGGTTAGACCAGATC
TGAGCCTGGGAGCTCTCTGGCTAACTAGGGAACCCACTGCTTAAGCCTCAATAAAGCTTGCCTTGAGTGC
TTCAAGTAGTGTGTGCCCGTCTGTTGTGTGACTCTGGTAACTAGAGATCCCTCAGACCCTTTTAGTCAGT
GTGGAAAATCTCTAGCAGTACGTATAGTAGTTCATGTCATCTTATTATTCAGTATTTATAACTTGCAAAG
AAATGAATATCAGAGAGTGAGAGGAACTTGTTTATTGCAGCTTATAATGGTTACAAATAAAGCAATAGCA
TCACAAATTTCACAAATAAAGCATTTTTTTCACTGCATTCTAGTTGTGGTTTGTCCAAACTCATCAATGT
ATCTTATCATGTCTGGCTCTAGCTATCCCGCCCCTAACTCCGCCCATCCCGCCCCTAACTCCGCCCAGTT
CCGCCCATTCTCCGCCCCATGGCTGACTAATTTTTTTTATTTATGCAGAGGCCGAGGCCGCCTCGGCCTC
TGAGCTATTCCAGAAGTAGTGAGGAGGCTTTTTTGGAGGCCTAGGGACGTACCCAATTCGCCCTATAGTG
AGTCGTATTACGCGCGCTCACTGGCCGTCGTTTTACAACGTCGTGACTGGGAAAACCCTGGCGTTACCCA
ACTTAATCGCCTTGCAGCACATCCCCCTTTCGCCAGCTGGCGTAATAGCGAAGAGGCCCGCACCGATCGC
CCTTCCCAACAGTTGCGCAGCCTGAATGGCGAATGGG
[124 nt withheld, positions 7178-7301]
C
[91 nt withheld, positions 7303-7393]
A
[49 nt withheld, positions 7395-7443]
CCTTTGACGTTGGAGTCCACGTTCTTT
[37 nt withheld, positions 7471-7507]
ACCCTATCTCGGTCTATTCTTTTGATTTATAAGGGATTTTGCCGATTTCGGCCTATTGGTTAAAAAATGA
GCTGATTTAACAAAAATTTAACGCGAATTTTAACAAAATATTAACGCTTACAATTTAGGTGGCACTTTTC
GGGGAAATGTGCGCGGAACCCCTATTTGTTTATTTTTCTAAATACATTCAAATATGTATCCGCTCATGAG
ACAATAACCCTGATAAATGCTTCAATAATATTGAAAAAGGAAGAGTATGAGTATTCAACATTTCCGTGTC
GCCCTTATTCCCTTTTTTGCGGCATTTTGCCTTCCTGTTTTTGCTCACCCAGAAACGCTGGTGAAAGTAA
AAGATGCTGAAGATCAGTTGGGTGCACGAGTGGGTTACATCGAACTGGATCTCAACAGCGGTAAGATCCT
TGAGAGTTTTCGCCCCGAAGAACGTTTTCCAATGATGAGCACTTTTAAAGTTCTGCTATGTGGCGCGGTA
TTATCCCGTATTGACGCCGGGCAAGAGCAACTCGGTCGCCGCATACACTATTCTCAGAATGACTTGGTTG
AGTACTCACCAGTCACAGAAAAGCATCTTACGGATGGCATGACAGTAAGAGAATTATGCAGTGCTGCCAT
AACCATGAGTGATAACACTGCGGCCAACTTACTTCTGACAACGATCGGAGGACCGAAGGAGCTAACCGCT
TTTTTGCACAACATGGGGGATCATGTAACTCGCCTTGATCGTTGGGAACCGGAGCTGAATGAAGCCATAC
CAAACGACGAGCGTGACACCACGATGCCTGTAGCAATGGCAACAACGTTGCGCAAACTATTAACTGGCGA
ACTACTTACTCTAGCTTCCCGGCAACAATTAATAGACTGGATGGAGGCGGATAAAGTTGCAGGACCACTT
CTGCGCTCGGCCCTTCCGGCTGGCTGGTTTATTGCTGATAAATCTGGAGCCGGTGAGCGTGGGTCTCGCG
GTATCATTGCAGCACTGGGGCCAGATGGTAAGCCCTCCCGTATCGTAGTTATCTACACGACGGGGAGTCA
GGCAACTATGGATGAACGAAATAGACAGATCGCTGAGATAGGTGCCTCACTGATTAAGCATTGGTAACTG
TCAGACCAAGTTTACTCATATATACTTTAGATTGATTTAAAACTTCATTTTTAATTTAAAAGGATCTAGG
TGAAGATCCTTTTTGATAATCTCATGACCAAAATCCCTTAACGTGAGTTTTCGTTCCACTGAGCGTCAGA
CCCCGTAGAAAAGATCAAAGGATCTTCTTGAGATCCTTTTTTTCTGCGCGTAATCTGCTGCTTGCAAACA
AAAAAACCACCGCTACCAGCGGTGGTTTGTTTGCCGGATCAAGAGCTACCAACTCTTTTTCCGAAGGTAA
CTGGCTTCAGCAGAGCGCAGATACCAAATACTGTTCTTCTAGTGTAGCCGTAGTTAGGCCACCACTTCAA
GAACTCTGTAGCACCGCCTACATACCTCGCTCTGCTAATCCTGTTACCAGTGGCTGCTGCCAGTGGCGAT
AAGTCGTGTCTTACCGGGTTGGACTCAAGACGATAGTTACCGGATAAGGCGCAGCGGTCGGGCTGAACGG
GGGGTTCGTGCACACAGCCCAGCTTGGAGCGAACGACCTACACCGAACTGAGATACCTACAGCGTGAGCT
ATGAGAAAGCGCCACGCTTCCCGAAGGGAGAAAGGCGGACAGGTATCCGGTAAGCGGCAGGGTCGGAACA
GGAGAGCGCACGAGGGAGCTTCCAGGGGGAAACGCCTGGTATCTTTATAGTCCTGTCGGGTTTCGCCACC
TCTGACTTGAGCGTCGATTTTTGTGATGCTCGTCAGGGGGGCGGAGCCTATGGAAAAACGCCAGCAACGC
GGCCTTTTTACGGTTCCTGGCCTTTTGCTGGCCTTTTGCTCACATGTTCTTTCCTGCGTTATCCCCTGAT
TCTGTGGATAACCGTATTACCGCCTTTGAGTGAGCTGATACCGCTCGCCGCAGCCGAACGACCGAGCGCA
GCGAGTCAGTGAGCGAGGAAGCGGAAGAGCGCCCAATACGCAAACCGCCTCTCCCCGCGCGTTGGCCGAT
TCATTAATGCAGCTGGCACGACAGGTTTCCCGACTGGAAAGCGGGCAGTGAGCGCAACGCAATTAATGTG
AGTTAGCTCACTCATTAGGCACCCCAGGCTTTACACTTTATGCTTCCGGCTCGTATGTTGTGTGGAATTG
TGAGCGGATAACAATTTCACACAGGAAACAGCTATGACCATGATTACGCCAAGCGCGCAATTAACCCTCA
CTAAAGGGAACAAAAGCTGGAGCTGCAAGC
Features (pLannotate 1.2.2; 31 found; start..end, strand, type, name):
      5..231     +  promoter       RSV promoter: Rous sarcoma virus enhancer/promoter
    232..412     +  LTR            5' LTR (truncated): truncated 5' long terminal repeat (LTR) from HIV-1
    459..584     +  misc_feature   HIV-1 Ψ: packaging signal of human immunodeficiency virus type 1
    568..931     +  CDS            HIV-1 gag (fragment): gag protein from human immunodeficiency virus 1; gag
   1077..1310    +  misc_feature   RRE: The Rev response element (RRE) of HIV-1 allows for Rev-dependent mRNA export from the nucleus to the cytoplasm.
   1687..1713    +  CDS            Rev (fragment): human immunodeficiency virus 1 (HIV-1) Rev protein; rev; enhances nuclear export of unspliced and incompletely spliced viral mRNAs
   1720..1743    +  promoter       SV40 promoter (fragment): SV40 early promoter
   1744..1815    +  promoter       SV40 promoter (fragment): SV40 enhancer and early promoter
   1839..1974    +  rep_origin     SV40 ori: SV40 origin of replication
   2020..2616    +  CDS            PuroR (fragment): puromycin N-acetyltransferase; pac from Streptomyces; confers resistance to puromycin
   2665..2782    +  misc_feature   cPPT/CTS: central polypurine tract and central termination sequence of HIV-1
   2847..2913    +  CDS            small t antigen (fragment): SV40 (simian virus 40) small t antigen
   2920..4098    +  promoter       EF-1α promoter: strong constitutive promoter for human elongation factor EF-1α
   4115..5395    +  CDS            MAZ (fragment): MAZ_HUMAN - Also known as ZNF801. Experimental evidence at protein level: Swiss-Prot protein existence level 1. [Isoform 3]: Binds DNA and functions as a transcriptional activator. From Homo sapiens (Human).
   5609..5662    +  promoter       U6 promoter (fragment): RNA polymerase III promoter for human U6 snRNA
   5704..6292    +  misc_feature   WPRE: woodchuck hepatitis virus posttranscriptional regulatory element
   6343..6362    +  misc_feature   cPPT/CTS (fragment): central polypurine tract and central termination sequence of HIV-1
   6364..6597    +  LTR            3' LTR (ΔU3): self-inactivating 3' long terminal repeat (LTR) from HIV-1
   6675..6796    +  polyA_signal   SV40 poly(A) signal: SV40 polyadenylation signal
   6836..6971    +  rep_origin     SV40 ori: SV40 origin of replication
   6992..7010    -  promoter       T7 promoter: promoter for bacteriophage T7 RNA polymerase
   7018..7173    +  CDS            lacZα (fragment): LacZα fragment of β-galactosidase; lacZ fragment
   7178..7606    +  rep_origin     f1 ori (sequence partly withheld): f1 bacteriophage origin of replication; arrow indicates direction of (+) strand synthesis
   7659..7763    +  promoter       AmpR promoter: bla
   7764..8624    +  CDS            AmpR: β-lactamase; bla; confers resistance to ampicillin, carbenicillin, and related antibiotics
   8795..9383    +  rep_origin     ori: high-copy-number ColE1/pMB1/pBR322/pUC origin of replication
   9566..9658    +  CDS            lacI (fragment): lac repressor; lacI; The lac repressor binds to the lac operator to inhibit transcription in E. coli. This inhibition can be relieved by adding lactose or isopropyl-β-D-thiogalactopyranoside (IPTG).
   9671..9692    +  protein_bind   CAP binding site: CAP binding activates transcription in the presence of cAMP. E. coli catabolite activator protein
   9707..9737    +  promoter       lac promoter: promoter for the E. coli lac operon
   9745..9761    +  protein_bind   lac operator: The lac repressor binds to the lac operator to inhibit transcription in E. coli. This inhibition can be relieved by adding lactose or isopropyl-β-D-thiogalactopyranoside (IPTG). lac repressor encoded by lacI
   9806..9824    +  promoter       T3 promoter: promoter for bacteriophage T3 RNA polymerase
