[The description below was written by a language model from this plasmid's Addgene catalogue record and pLannotate feature annotations shown in this document.]
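Description:
TFORF0053 is a third-generation-style, self-inactivating lentiviral expression plasmid built on the pLX_TRC317 backbone and carrying the human MAZ (MYC-associated zinc finger protein, also known as ZNF801 or PUR1) open reading frame. It is propagated in E. coli through a high-copy ColE1/pUC-type origin with ampicillin selection (AmpR under its own bla promoter). The bacterial portion also retains an f1 origin and remnants of a lac/lacZα cloning region flanked by T7 and T3 promoters. The depositor cautions that the plasmid may recombine, which is typical of LTR-containing vectors.

The viral cassette begins with an RSV promoter fused to a truncated HIV-1 5' LTR, allowing Tat-independent production of genomic RNA. This is followed by the Ψ packaging signal with a partial gag sequence and the RRE for Rev-dependent nuclear export, and the cassette ends in a ΔU3 3' LTR followed by an SV40 polyadenylation signal. Within the provirus, an SV40 early promoter/origin region drives the puromycin N-acetyltransferase gene for selection of transduced mammalian cells. A cPPT/CTS element, which aids nuclear import of the viral genome, lies between this marker and the EF-1α promoter. The EF-1α promoter drives constitutive expression of the synthesized MAZ ORF, and a downstream WPRE enhances transcript stability and expression. The annotation matches the ORF to MAZ isoform 3, described as a DNA-binding transcriptional activator.

The catalogue entry states that the construct carries a unique 24-bp barcode, although the feature table does not annotate it. The barcode lets this transcription factor be identified among many in pooled overexpression screens, such as those probing directed cell differentiation.
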