Addgene plasmid #141498: TFORF0053
Purpose: Lentiviral vector for overexpressing the MAZ transcription factor ORF with a unique 24-bp barcode. Barcodes facilitate identification of transcription factors in pooled screens.
Depositing lab: Feng Zhang. Depositing organization: Broad Institute. Publication: A transcription factor atlas of directed differentiation. Joung J, Ma S, Tay T, Geiger-Schuller KR, Kirchgatterer PC, Verdine VK, Guo B, Arias-Garcia MA, Allen WE, Singh A, Kuksenko O, Abudayyeh OO, Gootenberg JS, Fu Z, Macrae RK, Buenrostro JD, Regev A, Zhang F. Cell. 2023 Jan 5;186(1):209-229.e26. doi: 10.1016/j.cell.2022.11.026. PubMed 36608654.
Backbone
  Vector backbone: pLX_TRC317
  Backbone manufacturer: Broad Institute Genetic Perturbation Platform
  Backbone size w/o insert (bp): 8264
  Vector type: Mammalian Expression, Lentiviral
  Selectable markers: Puromycin
Growth in bacteria
  Bacterial resistance: Ampicillin, 100 μg/mL
  Growth temperature: 37°C
  Growth strain: NEB Stable
  Copy number: High Copy
Gene/Insert
  Gene/Insert name: MAZ
  Species: H. sapiens (human)
  Insert size (bp): 1583
  Entrez Gene: MAZ (a.k.a. PUR1, Pur-1, SAF-1, SAF-2, SAF-3, ZF87, ZNF801, Zif87)
  Promoter: EF1a
  Cloning method: Unknown
  Sequencing primers: 5′ GGGTGGAGACTGAAGTTAGGCCAG; 3′ CACATAGCGTAAAAGGAGCAACATAG
Terms and licenses: Academic/Nonprofit Terms; Industry Terms: Not Available to Industry
Depositor comments: NM_001042539,ENST00000219782 . The transcription factor ORF portion of this plasmid was synthesized by Genewiz. Please test multiple small colonies in case of plasmid recombination. To make this collection available in a timely manner, a portion of this collection was not fully sequenced by Addgene. If an Addgene verified full plasmid sequence is not available, please contact us prior to placing an order to request the full sequence.
How to cite: TFORF0053 was a gift from Feng Zhang (Addgene plasmid # 141498 ; http://n2t.net/addgene:141498 ; RRID:Addgene_141498)
