>Addgene plasmid #141498 | TFORF0053 | depositor partial sequence | sequence record 276631 | Insert
ACCGCCACCATGTTCCCGGTGTTTCCTTGCACGCTGCTGGCCCCCCCCTTCCCCGTGCTGGGCCTGGACT
CCCGGGGGGTGGGCGGCCTCATGAACTCCTTCCCGCCACCTCAGGGTCACGCCCAGAACCCCCTGCAGGT
CGGGGCTGAGCTCCAGTCCCGCTTCTTTGCCTCCCAGGGCTGCGCCCAGAGTCCATTCCAGGCCGCGCCG
GCGCCCCCGCCCACGCCCCAGGCCCCGGCGGCCGAGCCCCTCCAGGTGGACTTGCTCCCGGTGCTCGCCG
CCGCCCAGGAGTCCGCCGCGGCTGCTGCGGCCGCTGCCGCCGCTGCTGCCGCCGTCGCTGCCGCGCCCCC
GGCCCCTGCCGCCGCCTCTACGGTGGACACAGCGGCCCTGAAGCAGCCTCCGGCGCCCCCTCCGCCACCC
CCGCCAGTGTCGGCGCCCGCGGCCGAGGCCGCGCCCCCCGCCTCCGCCGCCACTATCGCCGCGGCGGCGG
CCACCGCCGTCGTAGCCCCAACCTCGACGGTCGCCGTGGCCCCGGTCGCGTCTGCCTTGGAGAAGAAGAC
AAAGAGCAAGGGGCCCTACATCTGCGCTCTGTGCGCCAAGGAGTTCAAGAACGGCTACAATCTCCGGAGG
CACGAAGCCATCCACACGGGAGCCAAGGCCGGCCGGGTCCCCTCGGGTGCTATGAAGATGCCGACCATGG
TGCCCCTGAGCCTCCTGAGCGTGCCCCAGCTGAGCGGAGCCGGCGGGGGAGGGGGAGAGGCGGGTGCCGG
CGGCGGCGCTGCCGCAGTGGCCGCCGGTGGCGTGGTGACCACGACCGCCTCGGGGAAGCGCATCCGGAAG
AACCATGCCTGCGAGATGTGTGGCAAGGCCTTCCGCGACGTCTACCACCTGAACCGACACAAGCTGTCGC
ACTCGGACGAGAAGCCCTACCAGTGCCCGGTGTGCCAGCAGCGCTTCAAGCGCAAGGACCGCATGAGCTA
CCACGTGCGCTCACATGACGGCGCTGTGCACAAGCCCTACAACTGCTCCCACTGTGGCAAGAGCTTCTCC
CGGCCGGATCACCTCAACAGTCACGTCAGACAAGTGCACTCAACAGAACGGCCCTTCAAATGTGAGAAAT
GTGAGGCAGCTTTCGCCACGAAGGATCGGCTGCGGGCGCACACAGTACGACACGAGGAGAAAGTGCCATG
TCACGTGTGTGGCAAGATGCTGAGCTCGGCTTATATTTCGGACCACATGAAGGTGCACAGCCAGGGTCCT
CACCATGTCTGTGAGCTCTGCAACAAAGGCTTCACCACGGCAGCATACCTGCGCATCCACGCGGTGAAGG
ACCACGGGCTCCAGGCCCCGCGGGCTGACCGCATCCTGTGCAAGCTGTGCAGCGTGCACTGCAAGACCCC
TGCCCAGCTGGCCGGCCACATGCAGACCCATCTGGGGGGGGCCGCCCCCCCTGTCCCGGGAGACGCCCCC
CAGCCACAGCCCACCTGCTAGTAATGAACTAGTCCGTAACTTGAAAGTATTTCGATTTCTTGGCTTTATA
TATCTTGTGGAAAGGACGATGATGGTCTTGTGCAGACCTAAAC
