>Addgene plasmid #141498 | TFORF0053 | depositor partial sequence | sequence record 276632 | Barcode
TGATGGTCTTGTGCAGACCTAAAC
