>Addgene plasmid #141498 | TFORF0053 | addgene partial sequence | sequence record 319943 | WPRE-R 5'-CATAGCGTAAAAGGAGCAACA-3'
TTTTGTAATCCAGAGGTTGATTGTCGACTTAACGCGTGTTTAGGTCTGCACAAGACCATCATCGTCCTTT
CCACAAGATATATAAAGCCAAGAAATCGAAATACTTTCAAGTTACGGACTAGTTCATTACTAGCAGGTGG
GCTGTGGCTGGGGGGCGTCTCCCGGGACAGGGGGGGCGGCCCCCCCCAGATGGGTCTGCATGTGGCCGGC
CAGCTGGGCAGGGGTCTTGCAGTGCACGCTGCACAGCTTGCACAGGATGCGGTCAGCCCGCGGGGCCTGG
AGCCCGTGGTCCTTCACCGCGTGGATGCGCAGGTATGCTGCCGTGGTGAAGCCTTTGTTGCAGAGCTCAC
AGACATGGTGAGGACCCTGGCTGTGCACCTTCATGTGGTCCGAAATATAAGCCGAGCTCAGCATCTTGCC
ACACACGTGACATGGCACTTTCTCCTCGTGTCGTACTGTGTGCGCCCGCAGCCGATCCTTCGTGGCGAAA
GCTGCCTCACATTTCTCACATTTGAAGGGCCGTTCTGTTGAGTGCACTTGTCTGACGTGACTGTTGAGGT
GATCCGGCCGGGAGAAGCTCTTGCCACAGTGGGAGCAGTTGTAGGGCTTGTGCACAGCGCCGTCATGTGA
GCGCACGTGGA
